>Addgene plasmid #247432 | cwby0082 | addgene full sequence | sequence record 493930 | Addgene NGS Result
CAGTAGTAGGTTGAGGCCGTTGAGCACCGCCGCCGCAAGGAATGGTGCATGCAAGGAGATGGCGCCCAAC
AGTCCCCCGGCCACGGGGCCTGCCACCATACCCACGCCGAAACAAGCGCTCATGAGCCCGAAGTGGCGAG
CCCGATCTTCCCCATCGGTGATGTCGGCGATATAGGCGCCAGCAACCGCACCTGTGGCGCCGGTGATGCC
GGCCACGATGCGTCCGGCGTAGAGGATCGAGATCGATCTCGATCCCGCGAAATTAATACGACTCACTATA
GGGGAATTGTGAGCGGATAACAATTCCCCTCTAGAAATAATTTTGTTTAACTTTAAGAAGGAGATATACA
TATGACCGAAGATGAAATTCGCAAACTGCGCAAGCTGCTGGAAGAAGCGGAAAAGAAACTGAAGAAACTG
GAAGATAAAACCCGCCGCAGCGAAGAAATTAGCAAAACCGATGATGATCCGAAAGCGCAGAGCCTGCAGC
TGATTGCTGAAAGCCTGATGCTGATCGCGGAAAGTCTGCTGATTATTGCGATTAGCCTGCTGCTGAGCAG
CCGCAACGGCGGATCAGGAGGAGACCGAAAGCGTATTACAGTGACAGTTGACAGCGACAGCTATCAGTTG
CTCAAGGCATATATGATGTCAATATCTCCGGTCTGGTATGCACAACCAAGAATGAAGCCCATGCAGTTTA
AGGTTTACACCTATAAAAGAGAGAGCCGTTATCGTCTGTTTGTGGATGTACAGAGTGATATTATTGACAC
GCCCGGGCGACGGATGGTGATCCCCCTGGCCAGTGCACGTCTGCTGTCAGATAAAGTCTCCCGTGAACTT
TACCCGGTGGTGCATATCGGGGATGAAAGCTGGCGCATGATGACCACCGATATGGCCAGTGTGCCGGTTT
CCGTTATCGGGGAAGAAGTGGCTGATCTCAGCCACCGCGAAAATGACATCAAAAACGCCATTAACCTGAT
GTTCTGGGGAATATGAACGGTCTCGTTCCGGCAGCCATCATTGGGGCAGCACCCACCACCACCACCACCA
CTAATGAGATCCGGCTGCTAACAAAGCCCGAAAGGAAGCTGAGTTGGCTGCTGCCACCGCTGAGCAATAA
CTAGCATAACCCCTTGGGGCCTCTAAACGGGTCTTGAGGGGTTTTTTGCTGAAAGGAGGAACTATATCCG
GATTGGCGAATGGG
[124 nt withheld, positions 1205-1328]
C
[91 nt withheld, positions 1330-1420]
A
[49 nt withheld, positions 1422-1470]
CCTTTGACGTTGGAGTCCACGTTCTTT
[37 nt withheld, positions 1498-1534]
ACCCTATCTCGGTCTATTCTTTTGATTTATAAGGGATTTTGCCGATTTCGGCCTATTGGTTAAAAAATGA
GCTGATTTAACAAAAATTTAACGCGAATTTTAACAAAATATTAACGCTTACAATTTAGGTGGCACTTTTC
GGGGAAATGTGCGCGGAACCCCTATTTGTTTATTTTTCTAAATACATTCAAATATGTATCCGCTCATGAA
TTAATTCTTAGAAAAACTCATCGAGCATCAAATGAAACTGCAATTTATTCATATCAGGATTATCAATACC
ATATTTTTGAAAAAGCCGTTTCTGTAATGAAGGAGAAAACTCACCGAGGCAGTTCCATAGGATGGCAAGA
TCCTGGTATCGGTCTGCGATTCCGACTCGTCCAACATCAATACAACCTATTAATTTCCCCTCGTCAAAAA
TAAGGTTATCAAGTGAGAAATCACCATGAGTGACGACTGAATCCGGTGAGAATGGCAAAAGTTTATGCAT
TTCTTTCCAGACTTGTTCAACAGGCCAGCCATTACGCTCGTCATCAAAATCACTCGCATCAACCAAACCG
TTATTCATTCGTGATTGCGCCTGAGCGAGACGAAATACGCGATCGCTGTTAAAAGGACAATTACAAACAG
GAATCGAATGCAACCGGCGCAGGAACACTGCCAGCGCATCAACAATATTTTCACCTGAATCAGGATATTC
TTCTAATACCTGGAATGCTGTTTTCCCGGGGATCGCAGTGGTGAGTAACCATGCATCATCAGGAGTACGG
ATAAAATGCTTGATGGTCGGAAGAGGCATAAATTCCGTCAGCCAGTTTAGTCTGACCATCTCATCTGTAA
CATCATTGGCAACGCTACCTTTGCCATGTTTCAGAAACAACTCTGGCGCATCGGGCTTCCCATACAATCG
ATAGATTGTCGCACCTGATTGCCCGACATTATCGCGAGCCCATTTATACCCATATAAATCAGCATCCATG
TTGGAATTTAATCGCGGCCTAGAGCAAGACGTTTCCCGTTGAATATGGCTCATAACACCCCTTGTATTAC
TGTTTATGTAAGCAGACAGTTTTATTGTTCATGACCAAAATCCCTTAACGTGAGTTTTCGTTCCACTGAG
CGTCAGACCCCGTAGAAAAGATCAAAGGATCTTCTTGAGATCCTTTTTTTCTGCGCGTAATCTGCTGCTT
GCAAACAAAAAAACCACCGCTACCAGCGGTGGTTTGTTTGCCGGATCAAGAGCTACCAACTCTTTTTCCG
AAGGTAACTGGCTTCAGCAGAGCGCAGATACCAAATACTGTCCTTCTAGTGTAGCCGTAGTTAGGCCACC
ACTTCAAGAACTCTGTAGCACCGCCTACATACCTCGCTCTGCTAATCCTGTTACCAGTGGCTGCTGCCAG
TGGCGATAAGTCGTGTCTTACCGGGTTGGACTCAAGACGATAGTTACCGGATAAGGCGCAGCGGTCGGGC
TGAACGGGGGGTTCGTGCACACAGCCCAGCTTGGAGCGAACGACCTACACCGAACTGAGATACCTACAGC
GTGAGCTATGAGAAAGCGCCACGCTTCCCGAAGGGAGAAAGGCGGACAGGTATCCGGTAAGCGGCAGGGT
CGGAACAGGAGAGCGCACGAGGGAGCTTCCAGGGGGAAACGCCTGGTATCTTTATAGTCCTGTCGGGTTT
CGCCACCTCTGACTTGAGCGTCGATTTTTGTGATGCTCGTCAGGGGGGCGGAGCCTATGGAAAAACGCCA
GCAACGCGGCCTTTTTACGGTTCCTGGCCTTTTGCTGGCCTTTTGCTCACATGTTCTTTCCTGCGTTATC
CCCTGATTCTGTGGATAACCGTATTACCGCCTTTGAGTGAGCTGATACCGCTCGCCGCAGCCGAACGACC
GAGCGCAGCGAGTCAGTGAGCGAGGAAGCGGAAGAGCGCCTGATGCGGTATTTTCTCCTTACGCATCTGT
GCGGTATTTCACACCGCAATGGTGCACTCTCAGTACAATCTGCTCTGATGCCGCATAGTTAAGCCAGTAT
ACACTCCGCTATCGCTACGTGACTGGGTCATGGCTGCGCCCCGACACCCGCCAACACCCGCTGACGCGCC
CTGACGGGCTTGTCTGCTCCCGGCATCCGCTTACAGACAAGCTGTGACCGTCTCCGGGAGCTGCATGTGT
CAGAGGTTTTCACCGTCATCACCGAAACGCGCGAGGCAGCTGCGGTAAAGCTCATCAGCGTGGTCGTGAA
GCGATTCACAGATGTCTGCCTGTTCATCCGCGTCCAGCTCGTTGAGTTTCTCCAGAAGCGTTAATGTCTG
GCTTCTGATAAAGCGGGCCATGTTAAGGGCGGTTTTTTCCTGTTTGGTCACTGATGCCTCCGTGTAAGGG
GGATTTCTGTTCATGGGGGTAATGATACCGATGAAACGAGAGAGGATGCTCACGATACGGGTTACTGATG
ATGAACATGCCCGGTTACTGGAACGTTGTGAGGGTAAACAACTGGCGGTATGGATGCGGCGGGACCAGAG
AAAAATCACTCAGGGTCAATGCCAGCGCTTCGTTAATACAGATGTAGGTGTTCCACAGGGTAGCCAGCAG
CATCCTGCGATGCAGATCCGGAACATAATGGTGCAGGGCGCTGACTTCCGCGTTTCCAGACTTTACGAAA
CACGGAAACCGAAGACCATTCATGTTGTTGCTCAGGTCGCAGACGTTTTGCAGCAGCAGTCGCTTCACGT
TCGCTCGCGTATCGGTGATTCATTCTGCTAACCAGTAAGGCAACCCCGCCAGCCTAGCCGGGTCCTCAAC
GACAGGAGCACGATCATGCGCACCCGTGGGGCCGCCATGCCGGCGATAATGGCCTGCTTCTCGCCGAAAC
GTTTGGTGGCGGGACCAGTGACGAAGGCTTGAGCGAGGGCGTGCAAGATTCCGAATACCGCAAGCGACAG
GCCGATCATCGTCGCGCTCCAGCGAAAGCGGTCCTCGCCGAAAATGACCCAGAGCGCTGCCGGCACCTGT
CCTACGAGTTGCATGATAAAGAAGACAGTCATAAGTGCGGCGACGATAGTCATGCCCCGCGCCCACCGGA
AGGAGCTGACTGGGTTGAAGGCTCTCAAGGGCATCGGTCGAGATCCCGGTGCCTAATGAGTGAGCTAACT
TACATTAATTGCGTTGCGCTCACTGCCCGCTTTCCAGTCGGGAAACCTGTCGTGCCAGCTGCATTAATGA
ATCGGCCAACGCGCGGGGAGAGGCGGTTTGCGTATTGGCACCACCACGCTGGCACCCAGTTGATCGGCGC
GAGATTTAATCGCCGCGACAATTTGCGACGGCGCGTGCAGGGCCAGACTGGAGGTGGCAACGCCAATCAG
CAACGACTGTTTGCCCGCCAGTTGTTGTGCCACGCGGTTGGGAATGTAATTCAGCTCCGCCATCGCCGCT
TCCACTTTTTCCCGCGTTTTCGCAGAAACGTGGCTGGCCTGGTTCACCACGCGGGAAACGGTCTGATAAG
AGACACCGGCATACTCTGCGACATCGTATAACGTTACTGGTTTCACATTCACCACCCTGAATTGACTCTC
TTCCGGGCGCTATCATGCCATACCGCGAAAGGTTTTGCGCCATTCGATGGTGTCCGGGATCTCGACGCTC
TCCCTTATGCGACTCCTGCATTAGGAAGCAGCC
Features (pLannotate 1.2.2; 21 found; start..end, strand, type, name):
    264..282     +  promoter       T7 promoter: promoter for bacteriophage T7 RNA polymerase
    283..307     +  protein_bind   lac operator: The lac repressor binds to the lac operator to inhibit transcription in E. coli. This inhibition can be relieved by adding lactose or isopropyl-β-D-thiogalactopyranoside (IPTG). lac repressor encoded by lacI
    322..344     +  RBS            RBS: efficient ribosome binding site from bacteriophage T7 gene 10 (Olins and Rangwala, 1989)
    586..657     +  CDS            ccdA (fragment): CCDA_ECO57 - Also known as H, letA. Experimental evidence at protein level: Swiss-Prot protein existence level 1. Antitoxin component of a type II toxin-antitoxin (TA) system which inhibits the post-segregational killing (PSK) of plasmid-free cells, also referred to as a plasmid addiction system. Binds to and blocks the activity of CcdB; will also remove bound CcdB protein from the CcdB-GyrA complex by forming a CcdA-CcdB complex, a process termed rejuvenation. Functions as a transcriptional corepressor for the ccdAB operon, repression also requires CcdB (By similarity). From Escherichia coli
    691..993     +  CDS            ccdB: CCDB_ECOLI - Also known as G, letB, letD. Experimental evidence at protein level: Swiss-Prot protein existence level 1. Toxic component of a type II toxin-antitoxin (TA) system, functioning in plasmid maintainence. Responsible for the post- segregational killing (PSK) of plasmid-free cells, also referred to as a plasmid addiction system. Half-life of over 2 hours. Cell killing by CcdB is accompanied by filamentation, defects in chromosome and plasmid segregation, defects in cell division, formation of anucleate cells, decreased DNA synthesis and plasmid loss. Interferes with the activity of DN
   1033..1051    +  CDS            9xHis (fragment): 9xHis affinity tag
   1064..1113    +  CDS            SET1 (fragment): solubility-enhancement tag derived from T7 phage gene 10B
   1121..1168    +  terminator     T7 terminator: transcription terminator for bacteriophage T7 RNA polymerase
   1205..1633    +  rep_origin     f1 ori (sequence partly withheld): f1 bacteriophage origin of replication; arrow indicates direction of (+) strand synthesis
   1686..1743    +  promoter       AmpR promoter (fragment): bla
   1752..2567    -  CDS            KanR: aminoglycoside phosphotransferase; aph(3')-Ia; confers resistance to kanamycin in bacteria or G418 (Geneticin®) in eukaryotes
   2689..3277    +  rep_origin     ori: high-copy-number ColE1/pMB1/pBR322/pUC origin of replication
   3463..3602    -  misc_feature   bom: basis of mobility region from pBR322
   3704..3895    -  CDS            rop: Rop protein, which maintains plasmids at low copy number; rop
   3912..4292    +  CDS            YPB1_ECOLX: Protein predicted: Swiss-Prot protein existence level 4. From Escherichia coli.
   4364..4655    -  CDS            TcR (fragment): tetracycline efflux protein; tet; confers resistance to tetracycline
   4670..4691    -  protein_bind   CAP binding site: CAP binding activates transcription in the presence of cAMP. E. coli catabolite activator protein
   4704..4792    -  CDS            lacI (fragment): lac repressor; lacI; The lac repressor binds to the lac operator to inhibit transcription in E. coli. This inhibition can be relieved by adding lactose or isopropyl-β-D-thiogalactopyranoside (IPTG).
   4793..5080    -  CDS            lacI (fragment): lac repressor; lacI; The lac repressor binds to the lac operator to inhibit transcription in E. coli. This inhibition can be relieved by adding lactose or isopropyl-β-D-thiogalactopyranoside (IPTG).
   5081..5158    -  promoter       lacI promoter: lacI
   5166..238     -  CDS            TcR (fragment) (across the origin): tetracycline efflux protein; tet; confers resistance to tetracycline
