[The description below was written by a language model from this plasmid's Addgene catalogue record and pLannotate feature annotations shown in this document.]
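Description:
cwby0082 is a pET29-based bacterial expression vector designed as a Golden Gate assembly (GGA) destination plasmid for cloning designed protein-coding sequences. It is maintained in E. coli under kanamycin selection (aph(3')-Ia KanR) and replicates from a ColE1/pMB1-type origin accompanied by the bom site and the rop gene, which moderates copy number. An f1 origin is also present. The feature table annotates lacI only as two fragments behind its promoter, so the record does not show an intact repressor gene. Short tetracycline-resistance fragments and a predicted E. coli ORF appear to be backbone remnants.

The expression cassette runs from a T7 promoter with an adjacent lac operator and the T7 gene 10 ribosome binding site to a T7 terminator, giving IPTG-inducible transcription in hosts that supply T7 RNA polymerase. Between these elements sits a ccdB counter-selection cassette, preceded by a small ccdA fragment and, according to the purpose line, driven by its own promoter. CcdB is a gyrase-targeting toxin, so in ccdB-sensitive strains only plasmids in which the cassette has been replaced by an insert yield colonies.

The purpose line indicates that the cassette is flanked by AGGA and TTCC overhangs, with an upstream His6-GS segment and a downstream SNAC-6xHis segment. An inserted gene would therefore be expressed with histidine tags at both ends. SNAC tags generally serve as chemical cleavage sites, which would allow removal of the C-terminal tag. The annotation detects only the downstream His tag fragment, and the short "SET1" hit next to it is probably incidental. The associated publication concerns scaling up experimental characterization of designed proteins, which fits use of this vector for high-throughput cloning and purification.
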