Addgene plasmid #247432: cwby0082
Purpose: GGA cloning AGGA-H6-GS-promoter-ccdb-TTCC-SNAC-6xhis
Depositing lab: David Baker. Depositing organization: University of Washington. Publication: Accelerating protein design by scaling experimental characterization. Qian J, Milles LF, Wicky BIM, Ragotte RJ, Motmaen A, Borst AJ, Skotheim R, Ols S, Coventry B, Li X, Kibler RD, Goreshnik I, Exposit M, Lore K, Stewart L, Baker D. Nat Commun. 2026 Aug 20;17(1):9945. doi: 10.1038/s41467-026-76740-9. PubMed 42754580.
Backbone
  Vector backbone: pET29
  Vector type: Bacterial Expression
Growth in bacteria
  Bacterial resistance: Kanamycin, 50 μg/mL
  Growth temperature: 37°C
  Growth strain: NEB Stable
  Copy number: Unknown
Gene/Insert
  Gene/Insert name: ccdb
  Species: Synthetic
  Promoter: T7
  Cloning method: Golden Gate
Terms and licenses: Academic/Nonprofit Terms; Industry Terms: Not Available to Industry
Depositor comments: Please visit https://doi.org/10.1101/2025.08.05.668824 for bioRxiv preprint.
How to cite: cwby0082 was a gift from David Baker (Addgene plasmid # 247432 ; http://n2t.net/addgene:247432 ; RRID:Addgene_247432)
